>Addgene plasmid #66801 | TFEB promoter-luciferase reporter | addgene full sequence | sequence record 364512 | Addgene NGS Result
CTGAGGTGACATTAGAGTCTCTCGGAGGAGGTGAAGAAGTGAGCCTTGATGGTATCTGTGTAAAGAACAT
TCCAGGTGGAGGCAACAGCAAGTGCAAAGGTGGGGGGGGGGGACGGTGGGGGGCGGAGAAAGCATGCCTG
GAGTGTTTGAAGGATAGTTTAAGGCTGGGGGTGTGGCTGGAGCAGGGAGAACAAGGGAGAGAAGCATGTG
TTGGGGGCGGGAAGTCTATGGGGGACCATGAGGGTGCAGCAGATTACAGAGGACCATTTAGGCTGGGTTT
AAGGATTTAGGCTTTTGTTCCGATGAACTGGGAGCTATGGAGAGTTGGGAGCAGACAGCAGGGCAGGAAC
TAACAGGATGATGGAGCTACTGTGAGCAGATGGTGGGGGAGGAGCACGGAGGAGCATCTGGAGGCTCCTC
AGGCCCTGAGGAGGCGTGGTGCAGGCTGGCCTGGGGAGGGGCGGGAGAGGGGGCCGGAGCTGAGGCCAGG
TATGAAATACTCAGGATGTGGATGTGACAGCGAGGGGTCAGGTGGACTCCTGCAGTCACTGAAGGACAGT
GTTCACCTCTGGTCTAGAACTCAGGGAACTTGGGTTCATGGCTCAGCTCGCTCAGTGGTCTTGGGCAAAT
CCCTTCTGCCCGGACTCAGTTTCTCCTTGTGCACAATGGGAGCAACCATACTTATGCCAGCCTGTGCTTA
AAGACTACGAAGATGATGAATACTTCATGGGCCTGTCTCCCCTCGACTACAGGGAGCCCGAACCAACAGC
TGCCATCCCGGGGAAGCTTGGCATTCCGGTACTGTTGGTAAAGCCACCATGGAAGACGCCAAAAACATAA
AGAAAGGCCCGGCGCCATTCTATCCGCTGGAAGATGGAACCGCTGGAGAGCAACTGCATAAGGCTATGAA
GAGATACGCCCTGGTTCCTGGAACAATTGCTTTTACAGATGCACATATCGAGGTGGACATCACTTACGCT
GAGTACTTCGAAATGTCCGTTCGGTTGGCAGAAGCTATGAAACGATATGGGCTGAATACAAATCACAGAA
TCGTCGTATGCAGTGAAAACTCTCTTCAATTCTTTATGCCGGTGTTGGGCGCGTTATTTATCGGAGTTGC
AGTTGCGCCCGCGAACGACATTTATAATGAACGTGAATTGCTCAACAGTATGGGCATTTCGCAGCCTACC
GTGGTGTTCGTTTCCAAAAAGGGGTTGCAAAAAATTTTGAACGTGCAAAAAAAGCTCCCAATCATCCAAA
AAATTATTATCATGGATTCTAAAACGGATTACCAGGGATTTCAGTCGATGTACACGTTCGTCACATCTCA
TCTACCTCCCGGTTTTAATGAATACGATTTTGTGCCAGAGTCCTTCGATAGGGACAAGACAATTGCACTG
ATCATGAACTCCTCTGGATCTACTGGTCTGCCTAAAGGTGTCGCTCTGCCTCATAGAACTGCCTGCGTGA
GATTCTCGCATGCCAGAGATCCTATTTTTGGCAATCAAATCATTCCGGATACTGCGATTTTAAGTGTTGT
TCCATTCCATCACGGTTTTGGAATGTTTACTACACTCGGATATTTGATATGTGGATTTCGAGTCGTCTTA
ATGTATAGATTTGAAGAAGAGCTGTTTCTGAGGAGCCTTCAGGATTACAAGATTCAAAGTGCGCTGCTGG
TGCCAACCCTATTCTCCTTCTTCGCCAAAAGCACTCTGATTGACAAATACGATTTATCTAATTTACACGA
AATTGCTTCTGGTGGCGCTCCCCTCTCTAAGGAAGTCGGGGAAGCGGTTGCCAAGAGGTTCCATCTGCCA
GGTATCAGGCAAGGATATGGGCTCACTGAGACTACATCAGCTATTCTGATTACACCCGAGGGGGATGATA
AACCGGGCGCGGTCGGTAAAGTTGTTCCATTTTTTGAAGCGAAGGTTGTGGATCTGGATACCGGGAAAAC
GCTGGGCGTTAATCAAAGAGGCGAACTGTGTGTGAGAGGTCCTATGATTATGTCCGGTTATGTAAACAAT
CCGGAAGCGACCAACGCCTTGATTGACAAGGATGGATGGCTACATTCTGGAGACATAGCTTACTGGGACG
AAGACGAACACTTCTTCATCGTTGACCGCCTGAAGTCTCTGATTAAGTACAAAGGCTATCAGGTGGCTCC
CGCTGAATTGGAATCCATCTTGCTCCAACACCCCAACATCTTCGACGCAGGTGTCGCAGGTCTTCCCGAC
GATGACGCCGGTGAACTTCCCGCCGCCGTTGTTGTTTTGGAGCACGGAAAGACGATGACGGAAAAAGAGA
TCGTGGATTACGTCGCCAGTCAAGTAACAACCGCGAAAAAGTTGCGCGGAGGAGTTGTGTTTGTGGACGA
AGTACCGAAAGGTCTTACCGGAAAACTCGACGCAAGAAAAATCAGAGAGATCCTCATAAAGGCCAAGAAG
GGCGGAAAGATCGCCGTGTAATTCTAGAGTCGGGGCGGCCGGCCGCTTCGAGCAGACATGATAAGATACA
TTGATGAGTTTGGACAAACCACAACTAGAATGCAGTGAAAAAAATGCTTTATTTGTGAAATTTGTGATGC
TATTGCTTTATTTGTAACCATTATAAGCTGCAATAAACAAGTTAACAACAACAATTGCATTCATTTTATG
TTTCAGGTTCAGGGGGAGGTGTGGGAGGTTTTTTAAAGCAAGTAAAACCTCTACAAATGTGGTAAAATCG
ATAAGGATCCGTCGACCGATGCCCTTGAGAGCCTTCAACCCAGTCAGCTCCTTCCGGTGGGCGCGGGGCA
TGACTATCGTCGCCGCACTTATGACTGTCTTCTTTATCATGCAACTCGTAGGACAGGTGCCGGCAGCGCT
CTTCCGCTTCCTCGCTCACTGACTCGCTGCGCTCGGTCGTTCGGCTGCGGCGAGCGGTATCAGCTCACTC
AAAGGCGGTAATACGGTTATCCACAGAATCAGGGGATAACGCAGGAAAGAACATGTGAGCAAAAGGCCAG
CAAAAGGCCAGGAACCGTAAAAAGGCCGCGTTGCTGGCGTTTTTCCATAGGCTCCGCCCCCCTGACGAGC
ATCACAAAAATCGACGCTCAAGTCAGAGGTGGCGAAACCCGACAGGACTATAAAGATACCAGGCGTTTCC
CCCTGGAAGCTCCCTCGTGCGCTCTCCTGTTCCGACCCTGCCGCTTACCGGATACCTGTCCGCCTTTCTC
CCTTCGGGAAGCGTGGCGCTTTCTCATAGCTCACGCTGTAGGTATCTCAGTTCGGTGTAGGTCGTTCGCT
CCAAGCTGGGCTGTGTGCACGAACCCCCCGTTCAGCCCGACCGCTGCGCCTTATCCGGTAACTATCGTCT
TGAGTCCAACCCGGTAAGACACGACTTATCGCCACTGGCAGCAGCCACTGGTAACAGGATTAGCAGAGCG
AGGTATGTAGGCGGTGCTACAGAGTTCTTGAAGTGGTGGCCTAACTACGGCTACACTAGAAGAACAGTAT
TTGGTATCTGCGCTCTGCTGAAGCCAGTTACCTTCGGAAAAAGAGTTGGTAGCTCTTGATCCGGCAAACA
AACCACCGCTGGTAGCGGTGGTTTTTTTGTTTGCAAGCAGCAGATTACGCGCAGAAAAAAAGGATCTCAA
GAAGATCCTTTGATCTTTTCTACGGGGTCTGACGCTCAGTGGAACGAAAACTCACGTTAAGGGATTTTGG
TCATGAGATTATCAAAAAGGATCTTCACCTAGATCCTTTTAAATTAAAAATGAAGTTTTAAATCAATCTA
AAGTATATATGAGTAAACTTGGTCTGACAGTTACCAATGCTTAATCAGTGAGGCACCTATCTCAGCGATC
TGTCTATTTCGTTCATCCATAGTTGCCTGACTCCCCGTCGTGTAGATAACTACGATACGGGAGGGCTTAC
CATCTGGCCCCAGTGCTGCAATGATACCGCGAGACCCACGCTCACCGGCTCCAGATTTATCAGCAATAAA
CCAGCCAGCCGGAAGGGCCGAGCGCAGAAGTGGTCCTGCAACTTTATCCGCCTCCATCCAGTCTATTAAT
TGTTGCCGGGAAGCTAGAGTAAGTAGTTCGCCAGTTAATAGTTTGCGCAACGTTGTTGCCATTGCTACAG
GCATCGTGGTGTCACGCTCGTCGTTTGGTATGGCTTCATTCAGCTCCGGTTCCCAACGATCAAGGCGAGT
TACATGATCCCCCATGTTGTGCAAAAAAGCGGTTAGCTCCTTCGGTCCTCCGATCGTTGTCAGAAGTAAG
TTGGCCGCAGTGTTATCACTCATGGTTATGGCAGCACTGCATAATTCTCTTACTGTCATGCCATCCGTAA
GATGCTTTTCTGTGACTGGTGAGTACTCAACCAAGTCATTCTGAGAATAGTGTATGCGGCGACCGAGTTG
CTCTTGCCCGGCGTCAATACGGGATAATACCGCGCCACATAGCAGAACTTTAAAAGTGCTCATCATTGGA
AAACGTTCTTCGGGGCGAAAACTCTCAAGGATCTTACCGCTGTTGAGATCCAGTTCGATGTAACCCACTC
GTGCACCCAACTGATCTTCAGCATCTTTTACTTTCACCAGCGTTTCTGGGTGAGCAAAAACAGGAAGGCA
AAATGCCGCAAAAAAGGGAATAAGGGCGACACGGAAATGTTGAATACTCATACTCTTCCTTTTTCAATAT
TATTGAAGCATTTATCAGGGTTATTGTCTCATGAGCGGATACATATTTGAATGTATTTAGAAAAATAAAC
AAATAGGGGTTCCGCGCACATTTCCCCGAAAAGTGCCACCTG
[124 nt withheld, positions 4803-4926]
C
[91 nt withheld, positions 4928-5018]
A
[49 nt withheld, positions 5020-5068]
CCTTTGACGTTGGAGTCCACGTTCTTT
[37 nt withheld, positions 5096-5132]
ACCCTATCTCGGTCTATTCTTTTGATTTATAAGGGATTTTGCCGATTTCGGCCTATTGGTTAAAAAATGA
GCTGATTTAACAAAAATTTAACGCGAATTTTAACAAAATATTAACGCTTACAATTTGCCATTCGCCATTC
AGGCTGCGCAACTGTTGGGAAGGGCGATCGGTGCGGGCCTCTTCGCTATTACGCCAGCCCAAGCTACCAT
GATAAGTAAGTAATATTAAGGTACGGGAGGTACTTGGAGCGGCCGCAATAAAATATCTTTATTTTCATTA
CATCTGTGTGTTGGTTTTTTGTGTGAATCGATAGTACTAACATACGCTCTCCATCAAAACAAAACGAAAC
AAAACAAACTAGCAAAATAGGCTGTCCCCAGTGCAAGTGCAGGTGCCAGAACATTTCTCTATCGATAGGT
ACCGAGCTCTTACGCGTGCTAGTGTGGCCAGATAGGGTGTGGTGTGGAGACAGGGACATCACTCTGTAGG
AGCTAGAGAAGGGGTCGTGGGAGGTGGTGGAGGCTGCAGCTGGTAGCTGCTACAGGATGGGGGAAGGGTA
GGTTGTCATTGCCTGGGTTGTTGGGGGCTTCCCTGTAGAGCATGGGCTGCTCAGGCCCCTTCACTGGGCA
GAGCATGAGAGAAGATGCAGTGCTGGCCTCTGCATGCAGCAGGACACACAGGACAGTGGGTAGTCTCACT
CTATTACAGAGCTGCTTAGATAGTGGCTGGAGTCTTGATTGCAGATATGGGACCTAGGCTCCACTCCTGG
TTCTGGATCAACCAGTTTCCCAACTGGGAACAACTCTGCCCCCCAGGCTTCCCCTTCCCAGCATGGGGTA
GACCAGATGTCCCAGCCCCCAGGCCTCCCTTCCCCAGCATGGGGTAGACCAGATACCTGGGGTGGGGTCC
TAGCTTTGTCCTGCACTGTGCCTCTGATTTCCCTTCTTTATGAAAGACTGTGGTTTGTAATTAAGCAAGG
GCCTCCAAACAGGGCTGATGGAGGCCTTGGATGCCGGGTTTGAAGACGCTAGCTAGATTGTACCAGTCTC
ATGTACTCAGACTGCCAGGCACTGCACAAAGCTGCCAGTTTTTACTAAATGCAGAGGAAGATAAACTGAG
GCTCCAGGATTATAGCTTGACCAAGGTCACATAACAAAGAATCAGCGAGCGCTCTGCTCCACCAGCCCTT
TGGGGAAGCCGTTGCTCAATCATGAAGTCATGCCTTGCCAAATCCCTCTAGTCCCTAACTGTACTGTCAT
GGTCTCAGATACGGCCAGACCAGTGCCTATCAGTCTTGGGCTGTCCCTGAGAAGTCACTGGGTTCTGCTC
TTTCCTTTGTGGCCTAGAGAGGGGAAGGGACTTGGTTACTGTCACTCATTGAGCTAGAGACAGAGCGAGC
ATGCCGAGTTGCCTGCCCCCCTTCAGCCTTGGTTGGGGCCTCAGCCACACCTTCCCACAGTGGGTCAAGC
TCTGAGCTCCGAGCAGTGAGGAGCCCTGAGGTGGTGATTCTCTGCCTGTGGGTCTTCCTTTCTCTCGCCG
ACTTTGGGCGCCAGGAGCCAGGGACGGGGTACATCTCCAGTGCCTGGTTCATGGATAATATCCATTCTCA
TTTGCTTCATGCAATGGCTTCTTTCTGTCTCCCATGACCCAACGGCTAGAGGCCGAAGGTCTAGCAGTAA
ACAAACAGATGAAATGTGTCCCCTCAGGGGACTTGCATTCCTAGTAAGGGACAGACATGGAATAACAATA
ACAAACGTAATAAGAAGCAAAAAAAAAAAATATGTTCTGTCCTAGATGGTGGCATCTGATATAGAGAAGC
AAGGTGGTGGTGGTATGCCATTTTAGCACAGTGGTCCTGAAATGGCACT
Features (pLannotate 1.2.2; 11 found; start..end, strand, type, name):
    819..2471    +  CDS            luciferase: firefly luciferase; luc+; enhanced luc+ version of the luciferase gene
   2512..2633    -  polyA_signal   SV40 poly(A) signal: SV40 polyadenylation signal
   2656..2724    -  CDS            large T antigen (fragment): large T antigen from SV40 (simian virus 40)
   2740..2872    +  CDS            TcR (fragment): tetracycline efflux protein; tet; confers resistance to tetracycline
   3052..3640    -  rep_origin     ori: high-copy-number ColE1/pMB1/pBR322/pUC origin of replication
   3811..4671    -  CDS            AmpR: β-lactamase; bla; confers resistance to ampicillin, carbenicillin, and related antibiotics
   4672..4776    -  promoter       AmpR promoter: bla
   4803..5231    +  rep_origin     f1 ori (sequence partly withheld): f1 bacteriophage origin of replication; arrow indicates direction of (+) strand synthesis
   5263..5330    -  CDS            lacZα (fragment): LacZα fragment of β-galactosidase; lacZ fragment
   5389..5437    +  polyA_signal   poly(A) signal: synthetic polyadenylation signal
   5451..5542    +  misc_feature   pause site: RNA polymerase II transcriptional pause signal from the human α2 globin gene
