[The description below was written by a language model from this plasmid's Addgene catalogue record and pLannotate feature annotations shown in this document.]
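Description:
TFEB promoter-luciferase reporter is a transcriptional reporter plasmid built on the promoterless pGL3-Basic luciferase vector. According to the record, a roughly 2 kb proximal promoter fragment of the mouse Tfeb gene (also known as Tcfeb or bHLHe35) was PCR-amplified from mouse BAC DNA and inserted between the NheI and HindIII sites of the polylinker, directly upstream of the luciferase coding sequence. Because pGL3-Basic has no eukaryotic promoter or enhancer of its own, expression of the enhanced firefly luciferase (luc+) gene depends on the inserted Tfeb regulatory sequence, so light output after transfection reflects the activity of that promoter.

The feature table, generated from a 7,001 nt full sequence, annotates the standard backbone parts but not the promoter insert itself. The insert presumably occupies the unannotated stretch that runs from the pause site across the plasmid origin to the start of luc+. Luciferase transcripts are terminated by the SV40 late polyadenylation signal. A synthetic poly(A) signal and an RNA polymerase II transcriptional pause site from the human α2-globin gene sit upstream of the cloning region, where they limit read-through transcription from the backbone that would otherwise raise background signal. Propagation in E. coli relies on a ColE1/pUC-type origin and β-lactamase (ampicillin resistance) driven by its own bla promoter, and an f1 origin permits single-stranded DNA production. The catalogue lists the plasmid as low copy, although the annotated origin is of the high-copy type. Short fragments annotated as large T antigen, TcR and lacZα are backbone remnants and are not functional genes.

The construct is intended for luciferase assays that measure how factors or conditions alter Tfeb promoter activity. The associated publication concerns PGC-1α, TFEB function and Huntington's disease proteotoxicity.
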