Addgene plasmid #66801: TFEB promoter-luciferase reporter
Purpose: Reporter for activity of TFEB gene promoter
Depositing lab: Albert La Spada. Depositing organization: University of California, San Diego (UCSD). Publication: PGC-1alpha rescues Huntington's disease proteotoxicity by preventing oxidative stress and promoting TFEB function. Tsunemi T, Ashe TD, Morrison BE, Soriano KR, Au J, Roque RA, Lazarowski ER, Damian VA, Masliah E, La Spada AR. Sci Transl Med. 2012 Jul 11;4(142):142ra97. doi: 10.1126/scitranslmed.3003799. PubMed 22786682.
Backbone
  Vector backbone: pGL3-Basic
  Backbone manufacturer: Promega
  Vector type: Luciferase
Growth in bacteria
  Bacterial resistance: Ampicillin, 100 μg/mL
  Growth temperature: 37°C
  Growth strain: DH5alpha
  Copy number: Low Copy
Gene/Insert
  Gene/Insert name: TFEB promoter (alt names: Tcfeb; bHLHe35)
  Species: M. musculus (mouse)
  Insert size (bp): 2000
  Entrez Gene: Tfeb (a.k.a. Tcfeb, bHLHe35)
  Cloning method: Restriction Enzyme; 5′ cloning site Nhei (unknown if destroyed); 3′ cloning site HindIII (unknown if destroyed)
  Sequencing primers: 5′ RVprimer3 (CTAGCAAAATAGGCTGTCCC); 3′ EBV rev
Terms and licenses: Academic/Nonprofit Terms; Industry Terms: Not Available to Industry
Depositor comments: To derive the TFEB promoter-report construct, we PCR-amplified a 2-kb proximal promoter fragment from mouse BAC RP23-205M10 DNA (BACPAC Resources Center) and inserted this fragment into the Nhe I and Hind III restriction sites in the pGL3-Basic vector (Promega).
How to cite: TFEB promoter-luciferase reporter was a gift from Albert La Spada (Addgene plasmid # 66801 ; http://n2t.net/addgene:66801 ; RRID:Addgene_66801)
