>Addgene plasmid #66801 | TFEB promoter-luciferase reporter | addgene partial sequence | sequence record 116644 | RVprimer3 5'-CTAGCAAAATAGGCTGTCCC-3'
TCGATAGGTACCGAGCTCTTACGCGTGCTAGTGTGGCCAGATAGGGTGTGGTGTGGAGACAGGGACATCA
CTCTGTAGGAGCTAGAGAAGGGGTCGTGGGAGGTGGTGGAGGCTGCAGCTGGTAGCTGCTACAGGATGGG
GGAAGGGTAGGTTGTCATTGCCTGGGTTGTTGGGGGCTTCCCTGTAGAGCATGGGCTGCTCAGGCCCCTT
CACTGGGCAGAGCATGAGAGAAGATGCAGTGCTGGCCTCTGCATGCAGCAGGACACACAGGACAGTGGGT
AGTCTCACTCTATTACAGAGCTGCTTAGATAGTGGCTGGAGTCTTGATTGCAGATATGGGACCTAGGCTC
CACTCCTGGTTCTGGATCAACCAGTTTCCCAACTGGGAACAACTCTGCCCCCCAGGCTTCCCCTTCCCAG
CATGGGGTAGACCAGATGTCCCAGCCCCCAGGCCTCCCTTCCCCAGCATGGGGTAGACCAGATACCTGGG
GTGGGGTCCTAGCTTTGTCCTGCACTGTGCCTCTGATTTCCCTTCTTTATGAAAGACTGTGGTTTGTAAT
TAAGCAAGGGCCTCCAAACAGGGCTGATGGAGGCCTTGGATGCCGGGTTTGAAGACGCTAGCTAGATTGT
ACCAGTCTCATGTACTCAGACTGCCAGGCACTGCACAAAGCTGCCAGTTTTTACTAAATGCAGAGGAAGA
TAAACTGAGGCTCCAGGATTATAGCTTGACCAAGGTCACATAACAAAGAATCAGCGAGCGCTCTGCTCCA
CCAGCCCTTTGGGGAAGCCGTTGCTCAATCATGAAGTCATGCCTTGCCAAATCCCTCTAGTCCCTAACTG
TACTGTCATGGTCTCAGATACGGCCAGACCAGTGCCTATCAGTCTTGG
