>Addgene plasmid #66801 | TFEB promoter-luciferase reporter | addgene partial sequence | sequence record 116677 | LucNRev 5'-CCTTATGCAGTTGCTCTCC-3'
GGCGCCGGGCCTTTCTTTATGTTTTTGGCGTCTTCCATGGTGGCTTTACCAACAGTACCGGAATGCCAAG
CTTCCCCGGGATGGCAGCTGTTGGTTCGGGCTCCCTGTAGTCGAGGGGAGACAGGCCCATGAAGTATTCA
TCATCTTCGTAGTCTTTAAGCACAGGCTGGCATAAGTATGGTTGCTCCCATTGTGCACAAGGAGAAACTG
AGTCCGGGCAGAAGGGATTTGCCCAAGACCACTGAGCGAGCTGAGCCATGAACCCAAGTTCCCTGAGTTC
TAGACCAGAGGTGAACACTGTCCTTCAGTGACTGCAGGAGTCCACCTGACCCCTCGCTGTCACATCCACA
TCCTGAGTATTTCATACCTGGCCTCAGCTCCGGCCCCCTCTCCCGCCCCTCCCCAGGCCAGCCTGCACCA
CGCCTCCTCAGGGCCTGAGGAGCCTCCAGATGCTCCTCCGTGCTCCTCCCCCACCATCTGCTCACAGTAG
CTCCATCATCCTGTTAGTTCCTGCCCTGCTGTCTGCTCCCAACTCTCCATAGCTCCCAGTTCATCGGAAC
AAAAGCCTAAATCCTTAAACCCAGCCTAAATGGTCCTCTGTAATCTGCTGCACCCTCATGGTCCCCCATA
GACTTCCCGCCCCCAACACATGCTTCTCTCCCTTGTTCTCCCTGCTCCAGCCACACCCCCAGCCTTAAAC
TATCCTTCAAACACTCCAGGCATGCTTTCTCCGCC
